>Addgene plasmid #111826 | pCRISPR_RAF1_94 | addgene full sequence | sequence record 217482 | Addgene NGS Result
GCCTTTTGCTGGCCTTTTGCTCACATGTTCTTTCCTGCGTTATCCCCTGATTCTGTGGATAACCGTATTA
CCGCCTTTGAGTGAGCTGATACCGCTCGCCGCAGCCGAACGACCGAGCGCAGCGAGTCAGTGAGCGAGGA
AGCGGAAGAGCGCCCAATACGCAAACCGCCTCTCCCCGCGCGTTGGCCGATTCATTAATGCAGCTGGCAC
GACAGGTTTCCCGACTGGAAAGCGGGCAGTGAGCGCAACGCAATTAATGTGAGTTAGCTCACTCATTAGG
CACCCCAGGCTTTACACTTTATGCTTCCGGCTCGTATGTTGTGTGGAATTGTGAGCGGATAACAATTTCA
CACAGGAAACAGCTATGACATGATTACGAATTGCAACGATTTAGGTGACACTATAGAAGAGAAGGAATTA
ATACGACTCACTATAGGGAGAGAGAGAGAATTACCCTCACTAAAGGGAGGAGAAGCATGAATTCCCCAGT
GGAAAGACGCGCAGGCAAAACGCACCACGTGACGGAGCGTGACCGCGCGCCGAGCGCGCGCCAAGGTCGG
GCAGGAAGAGGGCCTATTTCCCATGATTCCTTCATATTTGCATATACGATACAAGGCTGTTAGAGAGATA
ATTAGAATTAATTTGACTGTAAACACAAAGATATTAGTACAAAATACGTGACGTAGAAAGTAATAATTTC
TTGGGTAGTTTGCAGTTTTAAAATTATGTTTTAAAATGGACTATCATATGCTTACCGTAACTTGAAAGTA
TTTCGATTTCTTGGGTTTATATATCTTGTGGAAAGGACGAGGATCGCCGCCCGAGAGTCTTAATCGGTTT
TAGAGCTAGAAATAGCAAGTTAAAATAAGGCTAGTCCGTTATCAACTTGAAAAAGTGGCACCGAGTCGGT
GCTTTTTTCTAGACACAATTGCATGAAGAATCTGCTTAGGGTTAGGCGTTTTGCGCTGCTTCGCGATGTA
CGGGCCAGATATACGCGTTGACATTGATTATTGACTAGTTATTAATAGTAATCAATTACGGGGTCATTAG
TTCATAGCCCATATATGGAGTTCCGCGTTACATAACTTACGGTAAATGGCCCGCCTGGCTGACCGCCCAA
CGACCCCCGCCCATTGACGTCAATAATGACGTATGTTCCCATAGTAACGCCAATAGGGACTTTCCATTGA
CGTCAATGGGTGGAGTATTTACGGTAAACTGCCCACTTGGCAGTACATCAAGTGTATCATATGCCAAGTA
CGCCCCCTATTGACGTCAATGACGGTAAATGGCCCGCCTGGCATTATGCCCAGTACATGACCTTATGGGA
CTTTCCTACTTGGCAGTACATCTACGTATTAGTCATCGCTATTACCATGGTGATGCGGTTTTGGCAGTAC
ATCAATGGGCGTGGATAGCGGTTTGACTCACGGGGATTTCCAAGTCTCCACCCCATTGACGTCAATGGGA
GTTTGTTTTGGCACCAAAATCAACGGGACTTTCCAAAATGTCGTAACAACTCCGCCCCATTGACGCAAAT
GGGCGGTAGGCGTGTACGGTGGGAGGTCTATATAAGCAGAGCTCTCTGGCTAACTAGAGAACCCACTGCT
TACTGGCTTATCGAAATTAATACGACTCACTATAGGGAGACCCAAGCTTGCCACCATGGACAAGAAGTAC
AGCATCGGCCTGGACATCGGTACCAACAGCGTGGGCTGGGCCGTGATCACCGACGAGTACAAGGTGCCCA
GCAAGAAGTTCAAGGTGCTGGGCAACACCGACCGCCACAGCATCAAGAAGAACCTGATCGGCGCCCTGCT
GTTCGACAGCGGCGAGACCGCCGAGGCCACCCGCCTGAAGCGCACCGCCCGCCGCCGCTACACCCGCCGC
AAGAACCGCATCTGCTACCTGCAGGAGATCTTCAGCAACGAGATGGCCAAGGTGGACGACAGCTTCTTCC
ACCGCCTGGAGGAGAGCTTCCTGGTGGAGGAGGACAAGAAGCACGAGCGCCACCCCATCTTCGGCAACAT
CGTGGACGAGGTGGCCTACCACGAGAAGTACCCCACCATCTACCACCTGCGCAAGAAGCTGGTGGACAGC
ACCGACAAGGCCGACCTGCGCCTGATCTACCTGGCCCTGGCCCACATGATCAAGTTCCGCGGCCACTTCC
TGATCGAGGGCGACCTGAACCCCGACAACAGCGACGTGGACAAGCTGTTCATCCAGCTGGTGCAGACCTA
CAACCAGCTGTTCGAGGAGAACCCCATCAACGCCAGCGGCGTGGACGCCAAGGCCATCCTGAGCGCCCGC
CTGAGCAAGAGCCGCCGCCTGGAGAACCTGATCGCCCAGCTGCCCGGCGAGAAGAAGAACGGCCTGTTCG
GCAACCTGATCGCCCTGAGCCTGGGCCTGACCCCCAACTTCAAGAGCAACTTCGACCTGGCCGAGGACGC
CAAGCTGCAGCTGAGCAAGGACACCTACGACGACGACCTGGACAACCTGCTGGCCCAGATCGGCGACCAG
TACGCCGACCTGTTCCTGGCCGCCAAGAACCTGAGCGACGCCATCCTGCTGAGCGACATCCTGCGCGTGA
ACACCGAGATCACCAAGGCCCCCCTGAGCGCCAGCATGATCAAGCGCTACGACGAGCACCACCAGGACCT
GACCCTGCTGAAGGCCCTGGTGCGCCAGCAGCTGCCCGAGAAGTACAAGGAGATCTTCTTCGACCAGAGC
AAGAACGGCTACGCCGGCTACATCGACGGCGGCGCCAGCCAGGAGGAGTTCTACAAGTTCATCAAGCCCA
TCCTGGAGAAGATGGACGGCACCGAGGAGCTGCTGGTGAAGCTGAACCGCGAGGACCTGCTGCGCAAGCA
GCGCACCTTCGACAACGGCAGCATCCCCCACCAGATCCACCTGGGCGAGCTGCACGCCATCCTGCGCCGC
CAGGAGGACTTCTACCCCTTCCTGAAGGACAACCGCGAGAAGATCGAGAAGATCCTGACCTTCCGCATCC
CCTACTACGTGGGCCCCCTGGCCCGCGGCAACAGCCGCTTCGCCTGGATGACCCGCAAGAGCGAGGAGAC
CATCACCCCCTGGAACTTCGAGGAGGTGGTGGACAAGGGCGCCAGCGCCCAGAGCTTCATCGAGCGCATG
ACCAACTTCGACAAGAACCTGCCCAACGAGAAGGTGCTGCCCAAGCACAGCCTGCTGTACGAGTACTTCA
CCGTGTACAACGAGCTGACCAAGGTGAAGTACGTGACCGAGGGCATGCGCAAGCCCGCCTTCCTGAGCGG
CGAGCAGAAGAAGGCCATCGTGGACCTGCTGTTCAAGACCAACCGCAAGGTGACCGTGAAGCAGCTGAAG
GAGGACTACTTCAAGAAGATCGAGTGCTTCGACAGCGTGGAGATCAGCGGCGTGGAGGACCGCTTCAACG
CCAGCCTGGGCACCTACCACGACCTGCTGAAGATCATCAAGGACAAGGACTTCCTGGACAACGAGGAGAA
CGAGGACATCCTGGAGGACATCGTGCTGACCCTGACCCTGTTCGAGGACCGCGAGATGATCGAGGAGCGC
CTGAAGACCTACGCCCACCTGTTCGACGACAAGGTGATGAAGCAGCTGAAGCGCCGCCGCTACACCGGCT
GGGGCCGCCTGAGCCGCAAGCTTATCAACGGCATCCGCGACAAGCAGAGCGGCAAGACCATCCTGGACTT
CCTGAAGAGCGACGGCTTCGCCAACCGCAACTTCATGCAGCTGATCCACGACGACAGCCTGACCTTCAAG
GAGGACATCCAGAAGGCCCAGGTGAGCGGCCAGGGCGACAGCCTGCACGAGCACATCGCCAACCTGGCCG
GCAGCCCCGCCATCAAGAAGGGCATCCTGCAGACCGTGAAGGTGGTGGACGAGCTGGTGAAGGTGATGGG
CCGCCACAAGCCCGAGAACATCGTGATCGAGATGGCCCGCGAGAACCAGACCACCCAGAAGGGCCAGAAG
AACAGCCGCGAGCGCATGAAGCGCATCGAGGAGGGCATCAAGGAGCTGGGCAGCCAGATCCTGAAGGAGC
ACCCCGTGGAGAACACCCAGCTGCAGAACGAGAAGCTGTACCTGTACTACCTGCAGAACGGCCGCGACAT
GTACGTGGACCAGGAGCTGGACATCAACCGCCTGAGCGACTACGACGTGGACCACATCGTGCCCCAGAGC
TTCCTGAAGGACGACAGCATCGACAACAAGGTGCTGACCCGCAGCGACAAGAACCGCGGCAAGAGCGACA
ACGTGCCCAGCGAGGAGGTGGTGAAGAAGATGAAGAACTACTGGCGCCAGCTGCTGAACGCCAAGCTGAT
CACCCAGCGCAAGTTCGACAACCTGACCAAGGCCGAGCGCGGCGGCCTGAGCGAGCTGGACAAGGCCGGC
TTCATCAAGCGCCAGCTGGTGGAGACCCGCCAGATCACCAAGCACGTGGCCCAGATCCTGGACAGCCGCA
TGAACACCAAGTACGACGAGAACGACAAGCTGATCCGCGAGGTGAAGGTGATCACCCTGAAGAGCAAGCT
GGTGAGCGACTTCCGCAAGGACTTCCAGTTCTACAAGGTGCGCGAGATCAACAACTACCACCACGCCCAC
GACGCCTACCTGAACGCCGTGGTGGGCACCGCCCTGATCAAGAAGTACCCCAAGCTGGAGAGCGAGTTCG
TGTACGGCGACTACAAGGTGTACGACGTGCGCAAGATGATCGCCAAGAGCGAGCAGGAGATCGGCAAGGC
CACCGCCAAGTACTTCTTCTACAGCAACATCATGAACTTCTTCAAGACCGAGATCACCCTGGCCAACGGC
GAGATCCGCAAGCGCCCCCTGATCGAGACCAACGGCGAGACCGGCGAGATCGTGTGGGACAAGGGCCGCG
ACTTCGCCACCGTGCGCAAGGTGCTGAGCATGCCCCAGGTGAACATCGTGAAGAAGACCGAGGTGCAGAC
CGGCGGCTTCAGCAAGGAGAGCATCCTGCCCAAGCGCAACAGCGACAAGCTGATCGCCCGCAAGAAGGAC
TGGGACCCCAAGAAGTACGGCGGCTTCGACAGCCCCACCGTGGCCTACAGCGTGCTGGTGGTGGCCAAGG
TGGAGAAGGGCAAGAGCAAGAAGCTGAAGAGCGTGAAGGAGCTGCTGGGCATCACCATCATGGAGCGCAG
CAGCTTCGAGAAGAACCCCATCGACTTCCTGGAGGCCAAGGGCTACAAGGAGGTGAAGAAGGACCTGATC
ATCAAGCTGCCCAAGTACAGCCTGTTCGAGCTGGAGAACGGCCGCAAGCGCATGCTGGCCAGCGCCGGCG
AGCTGCAGAAGGGCAACGAGCTGGCCCTGCCCAGCAAGTACGTGAACTTCCTGTACCTGGCCAGCCACTA
CGAGAAGCTGAAGGGCAGCCCCGAGGACAACGAGCAGAAGCAGCTGTTCGTGGAGCAGCACAAGCACTAC
CTGGACGAGATCATCGAGCAGATCAGCGAGTTCAGCAAGCGCGTGATCCTGGCCGACGCCAACCTGGACA
AGGTGCTGAGCGCCTACAACAAGCACCGCGACAAGCCCATCCGCGAGCAGGCCGAGAACATCATCCACCT
GTTCACCCTGACCAACCTGGGCGCCCCCGCCGCCTTCAAGTACTTCGACACCACCATCGACCGCAAGCGC
TACACCAGCACCAAGGAGGTGCTGGACGCCACCCTGATCCACCAGAGCATCACCGGTCTGTACGAGACCC
GCATCGACCTGAGCCAGCTGGGCGGCGACGGCGGCTCCGGACCTCCAAAGAAAAAGAGAAAAGTATACCC
CTACGACGTGCCCGACTACGCCTAATAACTCGAGCTGTGGAATGTGTGTCAGTTAGGGTGTGGAAAGTCC
CCAGGCTCCCCAGCAGGCAGAAGTATGCAAAGCATGCATCTCAATTAGTCAGCAACCAGGTGTGGAAAGT
CCCCAGGCTCCCCAGCAGGCAGAAGTATGCAAAGCATGCATCTCAATTAGTCAGCAACCATAGTCCCGCC
CCTAACTCCGCCCATCCCGCCCCTAACTCCGCCCAGTTCCGCCCATTCTCCGCCCCATGGCTGACTAATT
TTTTTTATTTATGCAGAGGCCGAGGCCGCCTCTGCCTCTGAGCTATTCCAGAAGTAGTGAGGAGGCTTTT
TTGGAGGCCTAGGCTTTTGCAAAAAGCTCCCGGGAGCTTGTATATCCATTTTCGGATCTGATCGGCGCGC
CATACCGGTCGCCACCATGGTGAGCAAGGGCGAGGAGGATAACATGGCCATCATCAAGGAGTTCATGCGC
TTCAAGGTGCACATGGAGGGCTCCGTGAACGGCCACGAGTTCGAGATCGAGGGCGAGGGCGAGGGCCGCC
CCTACGAGGGCACCCAGACCGCCAAGCTGAAGGTGACCAAGGGTGGCCCCCTGCCCTTCGCCTGGGACAT
CCTGTCCCCTCAGTTCATGTACGGCTCCAAGGCCTACGTGAAGCACCCCGCCGACATCCCCGACTACTTG
AAGCTGTCCTTCCCCGAGGGCTTCAAGTGGGAGCGCGTGATGAACTTCGAGGACGGCGGCGTGGTGACCG
TGACCCAGGACTCCTCCCTGCAGGACGGCGAGTTCATCTACAAGGTGAAGCTGCGCGGCACCAACTTCCC
CTCCGACGGCCCCGTAATGCAGAAGAAGACCATGGGCTGGGAGGCCTCCTCCGAGCGGATGTACCCCGAG
GACGGCGCCCTGAAGGGCGAGATCAAGCAGAGGCTGAAGCTGAAGGACGGCGGCCACTACGACGCTGAGG
TCAAGACCACCTACAAGGCCAAGAAGCCCGTGCAGCTGCCCGGCGCCTACAACGTCAACATCAAGTTGGA
CATCACCTCCCACAACGAGGACTACACCATCGTGGAACAGTACGAACGCGCCGAGGGCCGCCACTCCACC
GGCGGCATGGACGAGCTGTACAAGTAGCGGCCGCGATCCCGCCCCTCTCCCTCCCCCCCCCCTAACGTTA
CTGGCCGAAGCCGCTTGGAATAAGGCCGGTGTGCGTTTGTCTATATGTTATTTTCCACCATATTGCCGTC
TTTTGGCAATGTGAGGGCCCGGAAACCTGGCCCTGTCTTCTTGACGAGCATTCCTAGGGGTCTTTCCCCT
CTCGCCAAAGGAATGCAAGGTCTGTTGAATGTCGTGAAGGAAGCAGTTCCTCTGGAAGCTTCTTGAAGAC
AAACAACGTCTGTAGCGACCCTTTGCAGGCAGCGGAACCCCCCACCTGGCGACAGGTGCCTCTGCGGCCA
AAAGCCACGTGTATAAGATACACCTGCAAAGGCGGCACAACCCCAGTGCCACGTTGTGAGTTGGATAGTT
GTGGAAAGAGTCAAATGGCTCACCTCAAGCGTATTCAACAAGGGGCTGAAGGATGCCCAGAAGGTACCCC
ATTGTATGGGATCTGATCTGGGGCCTCGGTGCACATGCTTTACATGTGTTTAGTCGAGGTTAAAAAAACG
TCTAGGCCCCCCGAACCACGGGGACGTGGTTTTCCTTTGAAAAACACGATGATAAGCTTGCCACAACCCG
CGATAATTCCTGCAGCCAATATGGGATCGGCCATTGAACAAGATGGATTGCACGCAGGTTCTCCGGCCGC
TTGGGTGGAGAGGCTATTCGGCTATGACTGGGCACAACAGACAATCGGCTGCTCTGATGCCGCCGTGTTC
CGGCTGTCAGCGCAGGGGCGCCCGGTTCTTTTTGTCAAGACCGACCTGTCCGGTGCCCTGAATGAACTGC
AGGACGAGGCAGCGCGGCTATCGTGGCTGGCCACGACGGGCGTTCCTTGCGCAGCAGTGCTCGACGTTGT
CACTGAAGCGGGAAGGGACTGGCTGCTATTGGGCGAAGTGCCGGGGCAGGATCTCCTGTCATCTCACCTT
GCTCCTGCCGAGAAAGTATCCATCATGGCTGATGCAATGCGGCGGCTGCATACGCTTGATCCGGCTACCT
GCCCATTCGACCACCAAGCGAAACATCGCATCGAGCGAGCACGTACTCGGATGGAAGCCGGTCTTGTCGA
TCAGGATGATCTGGACGAAGAGCATCAGGGGCTCGCGCCAGCCGAACTGTTCGCCAGGCTCAAGGCGCGT
ATGCCCGACGGCGATGATCTCGTCGTGACTCATGGCGATGCCTGCTTGCCGAATATCATGGTGGAAAATG
GCCGCTTTTCTGGATTCATCGACTGTGGCCGGCTGGGTGTGGCGGACCGCTATCAGGACATAGCGTTGGC
TACCCGTGATATTGCTGAAGAGCTTGGCGGCGAATGGGCTGACCGCTTCCTCGTGCTTTACGGTATCGCC
GCTCCCGATTCGCAGCGCATCGCCTTCTATCGCCTTCTTGACGAGTTCTTCTGAACGCGGTGCTACGAGA
TTTCGATTCCACCGCCGCCTTCTATGAAAGGTTGGGCTTCGGAATCGTTTTCCGGGACGCCGGCTGGATG
ATCCTCCAGCGCGGGGATCTCATGCTGGAGTTCTTCGCCCACCCCAACTTGTTTATTGCAGCTTATAATG
GTTACAAATAAAGCAATAGCATCACAAATTTCACAAATAAAGCATTTTTTTCACTGCATTCTAGTTGTGG
TTTGTCCAAACTCATCAATGTATCTTATCATGTCTGTATACCGTCGACCTCTAGCTAGAGCTTGGCGTAA
TCATGGTCATAGCTGTTTCCTGTGTGAAATTGTTATCCGCTCACAATTCCACACAACATACGAGCCGGAA
GCATAAAGGTAAGCCTGAATATTGAAAAAGGAAGAGTATGAGTATTCAACATTTCCGTGTCGCCCTTATT
CCCTTTTTTGCGGCATTTTGCCTTCCTGTTTTTGCTCACCCAGAAACGCTGGTGAAAGTAAAAGATGCTG
AAGATCAGTTGGGTGCACGAGTGGGTTACATCGAACTGGATCTCAACAGCGGTAAGATCCTTGAGAGTTT
TCGCCCCGAAGAACGTTTTCCAATGATGAGCACTTTTAAAGTTCTGCTATGTGGCGCGGTATTATCCCGT
ATTGACGCCGGGCAAGAGCAACTCGGTCGCCGCATACACTATTCTCAGAATGACTTGGTTGAGTACTCAC
CAGTCACAGAAAAGCATCTTACGGATGGCATGACAGTAAGAGAATTATGCAGTGCTGCCATAACCATGAG
TGATAACACTGCGGCCAACTTACTTCTGACAACGATCGGAGGACCGAAGGAGCTAACCGCTTTTTTGCAC
AACATGGGGGATCATGTAACTCGCCTTGATCGTTGGGAACCGGAGCTGAATGAAGCCATACCAAACGACG
AGCGTGACACCACGATGCCTGTAGCAATGGCAACAACGTTGCGCAAACTATTAACTGGCGAACTACTTAC
TCTAGCTTCCCGGCAACAATTAATAGACTGGATGGAGGCGGATAAAGTTGCAGGACCACTTCTGCGCTCG
GCCCTTCCGGCTGGCTGGTTTATTGCTGATAAATCTGGAGCCGGTGAGCGTGGGTCTCGCGGTATCATTG
CAGCACTGGGGCCAGATGGTAAGCCCTCCCGTATCGTAGTTATCTACACGACGGGGAGTCAGGCAACTAT
GGATGAACGAAATAGACAGATCGCTGAGATAGGTGCCTCACTGATTAAGCATTGGTAACTGTCAGACCAA
GTTTACTCATATATACTTTAGATTGATTTAAAACTTCATTTTTAATTTAAAAGGATCTAGGTGAAGATCC
TTTTTGATAATCTCATGACCAAAATCCCTTAACGTGAGTTTTCGTTCCACTGAGCGTCAGACCCCGTAGA
AAAGATCAAAGGATCTTCTTGAGATCCTTTTTTTCTGCGCGTAATCTGCTGCTTGCAAACAAAAAAACCA
CCGCTACCAGCGGTGGTTTTTTTGCCGGATCAAGAGCTACCAACTCTTTTTCCGAAGGTAACTGGCTTCA
GCAGAGCGCAGATACCAAATACTGTTCTTCTAGTGTAGCCGTAGTTAGGCCACCACTTCAAGAACTCTGT
AGCACCGCCTACATACCTCGCTCTGCTAATCCTGTTACCAGTGGCTGCTGCCAGTGGCGATAAGTCGTGT
CTTACCGGGTTGGACTCAAGACGATAGTTACCGGATAAGGCGCAGCGGTCGGGCTGAACGGGGGGTTCGT
GCACACAGCCCAGCTTGGAGCGAACGACCTACACCGAACTGAGATACCTACAGCGTGAGCTATGAGAAAG
CGCCACGCTTCCCGAAGGGAGAAAGGCGGACAGGTATCCGGTAAGCGGCAGGGTCGGAACAGGAGAGCGC
ACGAGGGAGCTTCCAGGGGGAAACGCCTGGTATCTTTATAGTCCTGTCGGGTTTCGCCACCTCTGACTTG
AGCGTCGATTTTTGTGATGCTCGTCAGGGGGGCGGAGCCTATGGAAAAACGCCAGCAACGCGGCCTTTTT
ACGGTTCCTG
Features (pLannotate 1.2.2; 25 found; start..end, strand, type, name):
     15..148     +  rep_origin     RSF ori (fragment): Plasmids containing the RSF 1030 origin of replication can be propagated in E. coli cells that contain additional plasmids with compatible origins.
    150..242     +  CDS            lacI (fragment): lac repressor; lacI; The lac repressor binds to the lac operator to inhibit transcription in E. coli. This inhibition can be relieved by adding lactose or isopropyl-β-D-thiogalactopyranoside (IPTG).
    255..276     +  protein_bind   CAP binding site: CAP binding activates transcription in the presence of cAMP. E. coli catabolite activator protein
    291..321     +  promoter       lac promoter: promoter for the E. coli lac operon
    329..345     +  protein_bind   lac operator: The lac repressor binds to the lac operator to inhibit transcription in E. coli. This inhibition can be relieved by adding lactose or isopropyl-β-D-thiogalactopyranoside (IPTG). lac repressor encoded by lacI
    389..407     +  promoter       SP6 promoter: promoter for bacteriophage SP6 RNA polymerase
    419..437     +  promoter       T7 promoter: promoter for bacteriophage T7 RNA polymerase
    568..808     +  promoter       U6 promoter: RNA polymerase III promoter for human U6 snRNA
    837..912     +  misc_RNA       gRNA scaffold: guide RNA scaffold for the Streptococcus pyogenes CRISPR/Cas9 system
   1000..1379    +  enhancer       CMV enhancer: human cytomegalovirus immediate early enhancer
   1380..1583    +  promoter       CMV promoter: human cytomegalovirus (CMV) immediate early promoter
   1579..1612    +  LTR            5' LTR (truncated) (fragment): truncated 5' long terminal repeat (LTR) from HIV-1
   1628..1646    +  promoter       T7 promoter: promoter for bacteriophage T7 RNA polymerase
   1666..5769    +  CDS            cas9: CAS9_STRP1 - Also known as csn1 From Streptococcus pyogenes serotype M1.
   5854..6183    +  promoter       SV40 promoter: SV40 enhancer and early promoter
   6247..6957    +  CDS            mCherry: monomeric derivative of DsRed fluorescent protein (Shaner et al., 2004) mammalian codon-optimized
   6972..7558    +  misc_feature   IRES2: internal ribosome entry site (IRES) of the encephalomyocarditis virus (EMCV)
   7581..8384    +  CDS            NeoR/KanR: aminoglycoside phosphotransferase from Tn5; aph(3')-II (or nptII); confers resistance to neomycin, kanamycin, and G418 (Geneticin®)
   8396..8521    +  CDS            ble (fragment): BLE_KLEPN - Experimental evidence at protein level: Swiss-Prot protein existence level 1. Binding protein with a strong affinity to the bleomycin family of antibiotics. Binds to CL990; an antimitotic-antibiotic compound. From Klebsiella pneumoniae.
   8516..8637    +  polyA_signal   SV40 poly(A) signal: SV40 polyadenylation signal
   8710..8726    -  protein_bind   lac operator: The lac repressor binds to the lac operator to inhibit transcription in E. coli. This inhibition can be relieved by adding lactose or isopropyl-β-D-thiogalactopyranoside (IPTG). lac repressor encoded by lacI
   8734..8758    -  promoter       lac promoter (fragment): promoter for the E. coli lac operon
   8768..8787    +  promoter       AmpR promoter (fragment): bla
   8788..9648    +  CDS            AmpR: β-lactamase; bla; confers resistance to ampicillin, carbenicillin, and related antibiotics
   9819..10407   +  rep_origin     ori: high-copy-number ColE1/pMB1/pBR322/pUC origin of replication
