[The description below was written by a language model from this plasmid's Addgene catalogue record and pLannotate feature annotations shown in this document.]
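Description:
pCRISPR_RAF1_94 is an all-in-one CRISPR/Cas9 plasmid designed to knock out human RAF1 (c-Raf) in mammalian cells. It was built on the All_in_one_CRISPR/Cas9_LacZ backbone by inserting a guide sequence between two BsmBI sites. This step removed the LacZ-alpha stuffer and destroyed both sites. In E. coli the plasmid is maintained at high copy from a ColE1/pUC-type origin and selected with ampicillin through the β-lactamase gene. The short RSF ori, lacI, ble and HIV-1 LTR matches in the feature table are fragmentary hits and probably not functional parts. The catalogue lists a total size of 10,394 bp, slightly smaller than the 10,440 nt sequenced record.

The payload consists of three mammalian expression units in the same orientation. A human U6 RNA polymerase III promoter drives the RAF1-targeting spacer (named for positions 94–114 of the target) fused to the Streptococcus pyogenes gRNA scaffold. A CMV enhancer/promoter drives the S. pyogenes Cas9 coding sequence. An SV40 enhancer/early promoter then drives a bicistronic mCherry–IRES2–NeoR cassette ending in an SV40 polyadenylation signal. The EMCV IRES lets the red fluorescent reporter and the aminoglycoside phosphotransferase be translated from one transcript. The catalogue lists mCherry as a tag or fusion, but the annotation shows it as a separate reporter rather than a fusion to Cas9. Transfected cells can therefore be identified by mCherry fluorescence and enriched with G418.

A single transfection thus delivers nuclease, guide and markers together. The associated work used such plasmids for RAF1 disruption on an automated microfluidic gene-editing platform for studying cancer genes.
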