Addgene plasmid #111826: pCRISPR_RAF1_94
Purpose: Knockout Raf1
Depositing lab: Steve Shih. Depositing organization: Concordia University. Publication: An automated microfluidic gene-editing platform for deciphering cancer genes. Sinha H, Quach ABV, Vo PQN, Shih SCC. Lab Chip. 2018 Jul 24;18(15):2300-2312. doi: 10.1039/c8lc00470f. PubMed 29989627.
Backbone
  Vector backbone: All_in_one_CRISPR/Cas9_LacZ
  Backbone manufacturer: Lynne Postovit (Addgene plasmid # 74293)
  Backbone size w/o insert (bp): 10694
  Total vector size (bp): 10394
  Modifications to backbone: Removal of LacZ-alpha in the cloning process
  Vector type: Mammalian Expression, Bacterial Expression, CRISPR
  Selectable markers: Neomycin (select with G418)
Growth in bacteria
  Bacterial resistance: Ampicillin, 100 μg/mL
  Growth temperature: 37°C
  Growth strain: DH5alpha
  Copy number: High Copy
Gene/Insert
  Gene/Insert name: gRNA targeting RAF1 94-114
  gRNA/shRNA sequence: GCCGCCCGAGAGTCTTAATCG
  Species: H. sapiens (human)
  Entrez Gene: RAF1 (a.k.a. CMD1NN, CRAF, NS5, Raf-1, c-Raf)
  Promoter: U6
  Tag / fusion protein: mCherry
  Cloning method: Restriction Enzyme; 5′ cloning site BsmBI (destroyed during cloning); 3′ cloning site BsmBI (destroyed during cloning)
  Sequencing primers: 5′ SP6 Forward: ATTTAGGTGACACTATAGA
Terms and licenses: Academic/Nonprofit Terms; Industry Terms: Not Available to Industry
How to cite: pCRISPR_RAF1_94 was a gift from Steve Shih (Addgene plasmid # 111826 ; http://n2t.net/addgene:111826 ; RRID:Addgene_111826)
